Addgene plasmid #51881: pcDNA3-Xl-VSP1 R152Q
Purpose: expression of Xl-VSP1 mutant in Xenopus oocytes or mammalian cells
Depositing lab: Laurinda Jaffe. Depositing organization: University of Connecticut Health Center. Publication: Voltage sensitive phosphoinositide phosphatases of Xenopus: their tissue distribution and voltage dependence. Ratzan WJ, Evsikov AV, Okamura Y, Jaffe LA. J Cell Physiol. 2011 Nov;226(11):2740-6. doi: 10.1002/jcp.22854. PubMed 21618529.
Backbone
  Vector backbone: pcDNA3
  Backbone manufacturer: Invitrogen
  Vector type: Mammalian Expression ; Xenopus oocyte expression
Growth in bacteria
  Bacterial resistance: Ampicillin, 100 μg/mL
  Growth temperature: 37°C
  Growth strain: DH5alpha
  Copy number: High Copy
Gene/Insert
  Gene/Insert name: VSP1 R152Q (alt names: tpte2; Voltage Sensitive Phosphatase 1)
  Species: X. laevis (frog)
  Mutation: R152Q: near the extracellular side of the fourth transmembrane domain, shifts Xl-VSP1 phosphatase activation to more negative membrane potentials
  Entrez Gene: tpte2
  Promoter: CMV
  Cloning method: Restriction Enzyme; 5′ cloning site KpnI (not destroyed); 3′ cloning site NotI (not destroyed)
  Sequencing primers: 5′ CMV-F; 3′ BGH-Rev
Terms and licenses: Academic/Nonprofit Terms; Industry Terms: Not Available to Industry
How to cite: pcDNA3-Xl-VSP1 R152Q was a gift from Laurinda Jaffe (Addgene plasmid # 51881 ; http://n2t.net/addgene:51881 ; RRID:Addgene_51881)
