[The description below was written by a language model from this plasmid's Addgene catalogue record and pLannotate feature annotations shown in this document.]
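Description:
pcDNA3-Xl-VSP1 R152Q is a 6,913 bp expression plasmid built on the Invitrogen pcDNA3 backbone, intended for producing a mutant Xenopus laevis voltage-sensitive phosphatase in mammalian cells or Xenopus oocytes. It is maintained in E. coli as a high-copy plasmid through a ColE1/pUC-type origin and selected with ampicillin via the β-lactamase gene. An f1 origin is also present. For mammalian cells, the backbone carries a neomycin phosphotransferase gene driven by the SV40 enhancer/early promoter and terminated by an SV40 poly(A) signal, which would allow G418 selection of stable transfectants. Small fragments annotated as ble, lacI, lac promoter/operator, bom and an HIV-1 LTR are short backbone remnants or similarity matches rather than functional modules.

The insert, cloned between KpnI and NotI, encodes Xl-VSP1 (gene tpte2). The automated annotation labels this roughly 1.4 kb coding region as a fragment of human TPTE2, reflecting homology to the frog protein rather than a human origin. Transcription in mammalian cells runs from the CMV immediate-early enhancer and promoter and ends at the bovine growth hormone poly(A) signal. A T7 promoter sits just upstream of the insert and an SP6 promoter lies downstream in the opposite orientation. The T7 site could support in vitro synthesis of sense RNA for oocyte injection, although the record does not say how oocyte expression is achieved. The R152Q substitution lies near the extracellular side of the fourth transmembrane segment and shifts activation of the phosphatase to more negative membrane potentials. This makes the construct useful for studying the voltage dependence of phosphoinositide phosphatase activity.
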