Features (pLannotate 1.2.2; 21 found; start..end, strand, type, name):
     36..80      -  misc_feature   bom (fragment): basis of mobility region from pBR322
    235..614     +  enhancer       CMV enhancer: human cytomegalovirus immediate early enhancer
    615..818     +  promoter       CMV promoter: human cytomegalovirus (CMV) immediate early promoter
    814..847     +  LTR            5' LTR (truncated) (fragment): truncated 5' long terminal repeat (LTR) from HIV-1
    863..881     +  promoter       T7 promoter: promoter for bacteriophage T7 RNA polymerase
    991..2421    +  CDS            TPTE2 (fragment): TPTE2_HUMAN - Also known as TPIP From Homo sapiens (Human).
   2465..2483    -  promoter       SP6 promoter: promoter for bacteriophage SP6 RNA polymerase
   2509..2733    +  polyA_signal   bGH poly(A) signal: bovine growth hormone polyadenylation signal
   2737..2758    +  promoter       SV40 promoter (fragment): SV40 enhancer and early promoter
   2779..3207    +  rep_origin     f1 ori (sequence partly withheld): f1 bacteriophage origin of replication; arrow indicates direction of (+) strand synthesis
   3221..3551    +  promoter       SV40 promoter: SV40 enhancer and early promoter
   3618..4409    +  CDS            neo: KKA2_KLEPN - Also known as kan, nptII. Experimental evidence at protein level: Swiss-Prot protein existence level 1. Resistance to kanamycin, neomycin, paromomycin, ribostamycin, butirosin and gentamicin B. From Klebsiella pneumoniae.
   4433..4591    +  CDS            ble (fragment): BLE_KLEPN - Experimental evidence at protein level: Swiss-Prot protein existence level 1. Binding protein with a strong affinity to the bleomycin family of antibiotics. Binds to CL990; an antimitotic-antibiotic compound. From Klebsiella pneumoniae.
   4586..4707    +  polyA_signal   SV40 poly(A) signal: SV40 polyadenylation signal
   4780..4796    -  protein_bind   lac operator: The lac repressor binds to the lac operator to inhibit transcription in E. coli. This inhibition can be relieved by adding lactose or isopropyl-β-D-thiogalactopyranoside (IPTG). lac repressor encoded by lacI
   4804..4834    -  promoter       lac promoter: promoter for the E. coli lac operon
   4849..4870    -  protein_bind   CAP binding site: CAP binding activates transcription in the presence of cAMP. E. coli catabolite activator protein
   4883..4975    -  CDS            lacI (fragment): lac repressor; lacI; The lac repressor binds to the lac operator to inhibit transcription in E. coli. This inhibition can be relieved by adding lactose or isopropyl-β-D-thiogalactopyranoside (IPTG).
   5158..5746    -  rep_origin     ori: high-copy-number ColE1/pMB1/pBR322/pUC origin of replication
   5917..6777    -  CDS            AmpR: β-lactamase; bla; confers resistance to ampicillin, carbenicillin, and related antibiotics
   6778..6882    -  promoter       AmpR promoter: bla
>Addgene plasmid #51881 | pcDNA3-Xl-VSP1 R152Q | depositor full sequence | sequence record 79844 | pcDNA3-Xl-VSP1 R152Q sequence 6913 bps
GACGGATCGGGAGATCTCCCGATCCCCTATGGTCGACTCTCAGTACAATCTGCTCTGATGCCGCATAGTT
AAGCCAGTATCTGCTCCCTGCTTGTGTGTTGGAGGTCGCTGAGTAGTGCGCGAGCAAAATTTAAGCTACA
ACAAGGCAAGGCTTGACCGACAATTGCATGAAGAATCTGCTTAGGGTTAGGCGTTTTGCGCTGCTTCGCG
ATGTACGGGCCAGATATACGCGTTGACATTGATTATTGACTAGTTATTAATAGTAATCAATTACGGGGTC
ATTAGTTCATAGCCCATATATGGAGTTCCGCGTTACATAACTTACGGTAAATGGCCCGCCTGGCTGACCG
CCCAACGACCCCCGCCCATTGACGTCAATAATGACGTATGTTCCCATAGTAACGCCAATAGGGACTTTCC
ATTGACGTCAATGGGTGGACTATTTACGGTAAACTGCCCACTTGGCAGTACATCAAGTGTATCATATGCC
AAGTACGCCCCCTATTGACGTCAATGACGGTAAATGGCCCGCCTGGCATTATGCCCAGTACATGACCTTA
TGGGACTTTCCTACTTGGCAGTACATCTACGTATTAGTCATCGCTATTACCATGGTGATGCGGTTTTGGC
AGTACATCAATGGGCGTGGATAGCGGTTTGACTCACGGGGATTTCCAAGTCTCCACCCCATTGACGTCAA
TGGGAGTTTGTTTTGGCACCAAAATCAACGGGACTTTCCAAAATGTCGTAACAACTCCGCCCCATTGACG
CAAATGGGCGGTAGGCGTGTACGGTGGGAGGTCTATATAAGCAGAGCTCTCTGGCTAACTAGAGAACCCA
CTGCTTACTGGCTTATCGAAATTAATACGACTCACTATAGGGAGACCCAAGCTTGGTACCATGTCAAGTG
TAACAGACGAGCAGAGGGAAGAACCTTCCATGGTTAATGGGTTCGGCAAGACTGAGGCGAAAGTAATAAT
TGATAATGGGAAGAATGAAGTGGAAGAGCCAGCGACATGGTGGAACAAACTGAGGAAAGTAATTTCTCCA
TTTGTGATGTCCTTTGGATTCAGGGTCTTTGGAGTTGTTCTGATCATCGTTGACTTTGTTCTGGTGATTG
TGGATCTGTCTGTCATTGACAAAAGCAGAGAGGCCACCACTGCAATATCATCCATTTCTTTAGCCATTTC
CTTCTTCTTTCTCATTGATGTGCTTCTACATATCTTCGTAGAAGGGTTCCGTCAGTATTTCAGTTCCAAG
CTGAACATATTTGATGCGGCTATTGTTATTGTGACACTGCTTGTCACTCTGGTGTATGCATTCACAGACT
TCAGCGGAGCTACTAATATTCCACAACTGGTAAACTTTCTTCGAGGCTTGAGAATTATCATCTTGGTGAG
AATTCTCCGCCTGGCATCTCAGAAGAGGCAACTTGAGAAAGTAACAAGGAGGCTGGTCTCTGAAAACAAA
AGACGATATCAAAAGGATGGGTTTGACCTGGATCTCACATATATTACTGATCGTATAATTGCCATGTCCT
TTCCATCATCTGGGAAGCAATCGTTTTATAGGAATCCGATTGAGGATGTAGTAAGGTTTTTAGACTCCAA
GCATAAGGATCACTACAAAATCTACAACCTGTGCAGTGAAAAAGGATATGATCCAAAATACTTTCACTAC
CGCGTGGAGCGAGTGTTTATAGATGATCATAATGTCCCAGTGCTGGCGGACATGCTGACTTTCACTGCGA
GTGTACGTGCATGGATGGCAGAGGATCCCCAAAATGTTATTGCTATTCACTGTAAAGGAGGCAAAGGACG
GACGGGGACCATGGTTTGCACATACCTTGTTGACAGTGACCAGTTTGAGAGTGCTGTGGAAAGTTTGGAT
TATTTTGGAGAAAGACGTACTGATAAAAGTGTAAGCACCAAGTTCCAGGGTGTAGAAACACCTTCTCAGA
GCAGGTATGTTGCATACTATGAAGTTCTGAAGAACAAATTCTGCCGCCAACTTCCTCCAGAGAAACAACT
CAAGATCAGAAGTATCAAAATCCACTCTATACAAGGTGTAGGGAGAAGCAACGGCACAGATTTAAAAGTT
CAGATAATAATGAAGAAAGAAGTAGTGTTCCAGTGCGTCTGTGAGACACAGGAAAACTGTAAGCTGTTTT
TTGATGCTGGAAACAACTCCATAGTCCTAAGCCTGGAAGGTTTTCCAGTTATCTCGGGAGACATTAAAAT
AAGATTTGAGTTCAGCACGAATCTTCCAAAAGGCTACGATGACTGTGCCATCTACTTCTGGTTCAACACA
TGCTTCATAGAAAACAGCAGACTCTACCTTTCCAAGAATGAGCTTGACAATCCCCACAAAGAAAAATCTG
GGAAGATCTACAAAGAGAACTTTGCGGTGGAGTTAAACTTTGAGTCTTGAGCGGCCGCTCGAGCATGCAT
CTAGAGGGCCCTATTCTATAGTGTCACCTAAATGCTAGAGCTCGCTGATCAGCCTCGACTGTGCCTTCTA
GTTGCCAGCCATCTGTTGTTTGCCCCTCCCCCGTGCCTTCCTTGACCCTGGAAGGTGCCACTCCCACTGT
CCTTTCCTAATAAAATGAGGAAATTGCATCGCATTGTCTGAGTAGGTGTCATTCTATTCTGGGGGGTGGG
GTGGGGCAGGACAGCAAGGGGGAGGATTGGGAAGACAATAGCAGGCATGCTGGGGATGCGGTGGGCTCTA
TGGCTTCTGAGGCGGAAAGAACCAGCTGGGGCTCTAGGGGGTATCCCC
[124 nt withheld, positions 2779-2902]
C
[32 nt withheld, positions 2904-2935]
CA
[57 nt withheld, positions 2938-2994]
A
[49 nt withheld, positions 2996-3044]
CCTTTGACGTTGGAGTCCACGTTCTTT
[37 nt withheld, positions 3072-3108]
ACCCTATCTCGGTCTATTCTTTTGATTTATAAGGGATTTTGGGGATTTCGGCCTATTGGTTAAAAAATGA
GCTGATTTAACAAAAATTTAACGCGAATTAATTCTGTGGAATGTGTGTCAGTTAGGGTGTGGAAAGTCCC
CAGGCTCCCCAGGCAGGCAGAAGTATGCAAAGCATGCATCTCAATTAGTCAGCAACCAGGTGTGGAAAGT
CCCCAGGCTCCCCAGCAGGCAGAAGTATGCAAAGCATGCATCTCAATTAGTCAGCAACCATAGTCCCGCC
CCTAACTCCGCCCATCCCGCCCCTAACTCCGCCCAGTTCCGCCCATTCTCCGCCCCATGGCTGACTAATT
TTTTTTATTTATGCAGAGGCCGAGGCCGCCTCTGCCTCTGAGCTATTCCAGAAGTAGTGAGGAGGCTTTT
TTGGAGGCCTAGGCTTTTGCAAAAAGCTCCCGGGAGCTTGTATATCCATTTTCGGATCTGATCAAGAGAC
AGGATGAGGATCGTTTCGCATGATTGAACAAGATGGATTGCACGCAGGTTCTCCGGCCGCTTGGGTGGAG
AGGCTATTCGGCTATGACTGGGCACAACAGACAATCGGCTGCTCTGATGCCGCCGTGTTCCGGCTGTCAG
CGCAGGGGCGCCCGGTTCTTTTTGTCAAGACCGACCTGTCCGGTGCCCTGAATGAACTGCAGGACGAGGC
AGCGCGGCTATCGTGGCTGGCCACGACGGGCGTTCCTTGCGCAGCTGTGCTCGACGTTGTCACTGAAGCG
GGAAGGGACTGGCTGCTATTGGGCGAAGTGCCGGGGCAGGATCTCCTGTCATCTCACCTTGCTCCTGCCG
AGAAAGTATCCATCATGGCTGATGCAATGCGGCGGCTGCATACGCTTGATCCGGCTACCTGCCCATTCGA
CCACCAAGCGAAACATCGCATCGAGCGAGCACGTACTCGGATGGAAGCCGGTCTTGTCGATCAGGATGAT
CTGGACGAAGAGCATCAGGGGCTCGCGCCAGCCGAACTGTTCGCCAGGCTCAAGGCGCGCATGCCCGACG
GCGAGGATCTCGTCGTGACCCATGGCGATGCCTGCTTGCCGAATATCATGGTGGAAAATGGCCGCTTTTC
TGGATTCATCGACTGTGGCCGGCTGGGTGTGGCGGACCGCTATCAGGACATAGCGTTGGCTACCCGTGAT
ATTGCTGAAGAGCTTGGCGGCGAATGGGCTGACCGCTTCCTCGTGCTTTACGGTATCGCCGCTCCCGATT
CGCAGCGCATCGCCTTCTATCGCCTTCTTGACGAGTTCTTCTGAGCGGGACTCTGGGGTTCGAAATGACC
GACCAAGCGACGCCCAACCTGCCATCACGAGATTTCGATTCCACCGCCGCCTTCTATGAAAGGTTGGGCT
TCGGAATCGTTTTCCGGGACGCCGGCTGGATGATCCTCCAGCGCGGGGATCTCATGCTGGAGTTCTTCGC
CCACCCCAACTTGTTTATTGCAGCTTATAATGGTTACAAATAAAGCAATAGCATCACAAATTTCACAAAT
AAAGCATTTTTTTCACTGCATTCTAGTTGTGGTTTGTCCAAACTCATCAATGTATCTTATCATGTCTGTA
TACCGTCGACCTCTAGCTAGAGCTTGGCGTAATCATGGTCATAGCTGTTTCCTGTGTGAAATTGTTATCC
GCTCACAATTCCACACAACATACGAGCCGGAAGCATAAAGTGTAAAGCCTGGGGTGCCTAATGAGTGAGC
TAACTCACATTAATTGCGTTGCGCTCACTGCCCGCTTTCCAGTCGGGAAACCTGTCGTGCCAGCTGCATT
AATGAATCGGCCAACGCGCGGGGAGAGGCGGTTTGCGTATTGGGCGCTCTTCCGCTTCCTCGCTCACTGA
CTCGCTGCGCTCGGTCGTTCGGCTGCGGCGAGCGGTATCAGCTCACTCAAAGGCGGTAATACGGTTATCC
ACAGAATCAGGGGATAACGCAGGAAAGAACATGTGAGCAAAAGGCCAGCAAAAGGCCAGGAACCGTAAAA
AGGCCGCGTTGCTGGCGTTTTTCCATAGGCTCCGCCCCCCTGACGAGCATCACAAAAATCGACGCTCAAG
TCAGAGGTGGCGAAACCCGACAGGACTATAAAGATACCAGGCGTTTCCCCCTGGAAGCTCCCTCGTGCGC
TCTCCTGTTCCGACCCTGCCGCTTACCGGATACCTGTCCGCCTTTCTCCCTTCGGGAAGCGTGGCGCTTT
CTCAATGCTCACGCTGTAGGTATCTCAGTTCGGTGTAGGTCGTTCGCTCCAAGCTGGGCTGTGTGCACGA
ACCCCCCGTTCAGCCCGACCGCTGCGCCTTATCCGGTAACTATCGTCTTGAGTCCAACCCGGTAAGACAC
GACTTATCGCCACTGGCAGCAGCCACTGGTAACAGGATTAGCAGAGCGAGGTATGTAGGCGGTGCTACAG
AGTTCTTGAAGTGGTGGCCTAACTACGGCTACACTAGAAGGACAGTATTTGGTATCTGCGCTCTGCTGAA
GCCAGTTACCTTCGGAAAAAGAGTTGGTAGCTCTTGATCCGGCAAACAAACCACCGCTGGTAGCGGTGGT
TTTTTTGTTTGCAAGCAGCAGATTACGCGCAGAAAAAAAGGATCTCAAGAAGATCCTTTGATCTTTTCTA
CGGGGTCTGACGCTCAGTGGAACGAAAACTCACGTTAAGGGATTTTGGTCATGAGATTATCAAAAAGGAT
CTTCACCTAGATCCTTTTAAATTAAAAATGAAGTTTTAAATCAATCTAAAGTATATATGAGTAAACTTGG
TCTGACAGTTACCAATGCTTAATCAGTGAGGCACCTATCTCAGCGATCTGTCTATTTCGTTCATCCATAG
TTGCCTGACTCCCCGTCGTGTAGATAACTACGATACGGGAGGGCTTACCATCTGGCCCCAGTGCTGCAAT
GATACCGCGAGACCCACGCTCACCGGCTCCAGATTTATCAGCAATAAACCAGCCAGCCGGAAGGGCCGAG
CGCAGAAGTGGTCCTGCAACTTTATCCGCCTCCATCCAGTCTATTAATTGTTGCCGGGAAGCTAGAGTAA
GTAGTTCGCCAGTTAATAGTTTGCGCAACGTTGTTGCCATTGCTACAGGCATCGTGGTGTCACGCTCGTC
GTTTGGTATGGCTTCATTCAGCTCCGGTTCCCAACGATCAAGGCGAGTTACATGATCCCCCATGTTGTGC
AAAAAAGCGGTTAGCTCCTTCGGTCCTCCGATCGTTGTCAGAAGTAAGTTGGCCGCAGTGTTATCACTCA
TGGTTATGGCAGCACTGCATAATTCTCTTACTGTCATGCCATCCGTAAGATGCTTTTCTGTGACTGGTGA
GTACTCAACCAAGTCATTCTGAGAATAGTGTATGCGGCGACCGAGTTGCTCTTGCCCGGCGTCAATACGG
GATAATACCGCGCCACATAGCAGAACTTTAAAAGTGCTCATCATTGGAAAACGTTCTTCGGGGCGAAAAC
TCTCAAGGATCTTACCGCTGTTGAGATCCAGTTCGATGTAACCCACTCGTGCACCCAACTGATCTTCAGC
ATCTTTTACTTTCACCAGCGTTTCTGGGTGAGCAAAAACAGGAAGGCAAAATGCCGCAAAAAAGGGAATA
AGGGCGACACGGAAATGTTGAATACTCATACTCTTCCTTTTTCAATATTATTGAAGCATTTATCAGGGTT
ATTGTCTCATGAGCGGATACATATTTGAATGTATTTAGAAAAATAAACAAATAGGGGTTCCGCGCACATT
TCCCCGAAAAGTGCCACCTGACGTC
