>Addgene plasmid #51881 | pcDNA3-Xl-VSP1 R152Q | addgene partial sequence | sequence record 83083 | BGH-rev 5'-TAGAAGGCACAGTCGAGG-3'
GCATTTAGGTGACACTATAGAATAGGGCCCTCTAGATGCATGCTCGAGCGGCCGCTCAAGACTCAAAGTT
TAACTCCACCGCAAAGTTCTCTTTGTAGATCTTCCCAGATTTTTCTTTGTGGGGATTGTCAAGCTCATTC
TTGGAAAGGTAGAGTCTGCTGTTTTCTATGAAGCATGTGTTGAACCAGAAGTAGATGGCACAGTCATCGT
AGCCTTTTGGAAGATTCGTGCTGAACTCAAATCTTATTTTAATGTCTCCCGAGATAACTGGAAAACCTTC
CAGGCTTAGGACTATGGAGTTGTTTCCAGCATCAAAAAACAGCTTACAGTTTTCCTGTGTCTCACAGACG
CACTGGAACACTACTTCTTTCTTCATTATTATCTGAACTTTTAAATCTGTGCCGTTGCTTCTCCCTACAC
CTTGTATAGAGTGGATTTTGATACTTCTGATCTTGAGTTGTTTCTCTGGAGGAAGTTGGCGGCAGAATTT
GTTCTTCAGAACTTCATAGTATGCAACATACCTGCTCTGAGAAGGTGTTTCTACACCCTGGAACTTGGTG
CTTACACTTTTATCAGTACGTCTTTCTCCAAAATAATCCAAACTTTCCACAGCACTCTCAAACTGGTCAC
TGTCAACAAGGTATGTGCAAACCATGGTCCCCGTCCGTCCTTTGCCTCCTTTACAGTGAATAGCAATAAC
ATTTTGGGGATCCTCTGCCATCCATGCACGTACACTCGCAGTGAAAGTCAGCATGTCCGCCAGCACTGGG
ACATTATGATCATCTATAAACACTCGCTCCACGCGGTAGTGAAAGTATTTTGGATCATATCCTTTTTCAC
TGCACAGGTTGTAGATTTTGTAGTGATCCTTATGCTTGGAGTCTAAAAACCTTACTACATCCTCAATCGG
ATTCCTATAAAACGATTGCTTCCCAGATGATGGAAAGGACATGGCAATTATACGATCAGTAATATATGTG
AGATCCAGGTCAAACCCATCCTTTTGATATCGTCTTTTGTTTTCAGAGAC
