>Addgene plasmid #51881 | pcDNA3-Xl-VSP1 R152Q | addgene partial sequence | sequence record 85239 | CMV-F 5'-CGCAAATGGGCGGTAGGCGTG-3'
CTATATAAGCAGAGCTCTCTGGCTAACTAGAGAACCCACTGCTTACTGGCTTATCGAAATTAATACGACT
CACTATAGGGAGACCCAAGCTTGGTACCATGTCAAGTGTAACAGACGAGCAGAGGGAAGAACCTTCCATG
GTTAATGGGTTCGGCAAGACTGAGGCGAAAGTAATAATTGATAATGGGAAGAATGAAGTGGAAGAGCCAG
CGACATGGTGGAACAAACTGAGGAAAGTAATTTCTCCATTTGTGATGTCCTTTGGATTCAGGGTCTTTGG
AGTTGTTCTGATCATCGTTGACTTTGTTCTGGTGATTGTGGATCTGTCTGTCATTGACAAAAGCAGAGAG
GCCACCACTGCAATATCATCCATTTCTTTAGCCATTTCCTTCTTCTTTCTCATTGATGTGCTTCTACATA
TCTTCGTAGAAGGGTTCCGTCAGTATTTCAGTTCCAAGCTGAACATATTTGATGCGGCTATTGTTATTGT
GACACTGCTTGTCACTCTGGTGTATGCATTCACAGACTTCAGCGGAGCTACTAATATTCCACAACTGGTA
AACTTTCTTCGAGGCTTGAGAATTATCATCTTGGTGAGAATTCTCCGCCTGGCATCTCAGAAGAGGCAAC
TTGAGAAAGTAACAAGGAGGCTGGTCTCTGAAAACAAAAGACGATATCAAAAGGATGGGTTTGACCTGGA
TCTCACATATATTACTGATCGTATAATTGCCATGTCCTTTCCATCATCTGGGAAGCAATCGTTTTATAGG
AATCCGATTGAGGATGTAGTAAGGTTTTTAGACTCCAAGCATAAGGATCACTACAAAATCTACAACCTGT
GCAGTGAAAAAGGATATGATCCAAAATACTTTCACTACCGCGTGGAGCGAGTGTTTATAGATGATCATAA
TGTCCCAGTGCTGGCGGACATGCTGACTTTCACTGCGAGTGTACGTGCATGGATGGCAGAGGATCCCCAA
AATGTTATTGCTATTCACTGTAAAGGAGGCAAAGGACGGACGGGGACCATGGTTTGCACATACCTTGTTG
A
