>Addgene plasmid #51881 | pcDNA3-Xl-VSP1 R152Q | addgene partial sequence | sequence record 85240 | BGH-rev 5'-TAGAAGGCACAGTCGAGG-3'
TAGCATTTAGGTGACACTATAGAATAGGGCCCTCTAGATGCATGCTCGAGCGGCCGCTCAAGACTCAAAG
TTTAACTCCACCGCAAAGTTCTCTTTGTAGATCTTCCCAGATTTTTCTTTGTGGGGATTGTCAAGCTCAT
TCTTGGAAAGGTAGAGTCTGCTGTTTTCTATGAAGCATGTGTTGAACCAGAAGTAGATGGCACAGTCATC
GTAGCCTTTTGGAAGATTCGTGCTGAACTCAAATCTTATTTTAATGTCTCCCGAGATAACTGGAAAACCT
TCCAGGCTTAGGACTATGGAGTTGTTTCCAGCATCAAAAAACAGCTTACAGTTTTCCTGTGTCTCACAGA
CGCACTGGAACACTACTTCTTTCTTCATTATTATCTGAACTTTTAAATCTGTGCCGTTGCTTCTCCCTAC
ACCTTGTATAGAGTGGATTTTGATACTTCTGATCTTGAGTTGTTTCTCTGGAGGAAGTTGGCGGCAGAAT
TTGTTCTTCAGAACTTCATAGTATGCAACATACCTGCTCTGAGAAGGTGTTTCTACACCCTGGAACTTGG
TGCTTACACTTTTATCAGTACGTCTTTCTCCAAAATAATCCAAACTTTCCACAGCACTCTCAAACTGGTC
ACTGTCAACAAGGTATGTGCAAACCATGGTCCCCGTCCGTCCTTTGCCTCCTTTACAGTGAATAGCAATA
ACATTTTGGGGATCCTCTGCCATCCATGCACGTACACTCGCAGTGAAAGTCAGCATGTCCGCCAGCACTG
GGACATTATGATCATCTATAAACACTCGCTCCACGCGGTAGTGAAAGTATTTTGGATCATATCCTTTTTC
ACTGCACAGGTTGTAGATTTTGTAGTGATCCTTATGCTTGGAGTCTAAAAACCTTACTACATCCTCAATC
GGATTCCTATAAAACGATTGCTTCCCAGATGATGGAAAGGACATGGCAATTATACGATCAGTAATATATG
TGAGATCCAGGTCAAACCCATCCTTTTGATATCGTCTTTTGTTTTCAGAGACCAGCCTCCTTGTTACTTT
CTCAAGTTGCCTCTTCTGAGATGCCAGGC
